Addgene plasmid #124197: KA1874_pGL4-UBCmin-luc2/Sox2_SRR1
Purpose: Luciferase reporter driven by the Sox2 enhancer
Depositing lab: Hans Schöler. Depositing organization: Max Planck Institute for Molecular Biomedicine. Publication: Esrrb Unlocks Silenced Enhancers for Reprogramming to Naive Pluripotency. Adachi K, Kopp W, Wu G, Heising S, Greber B, Stehling M, Arauzo-Bravo MJ, Boerno ST, Timmermann B, Vingron M, Scholer HR. Cell Stem Cell. 2018 Aug 2;23(2):266-275.e6. doi: 10.1016/j.stem.2018.05.020. Epub 2018 Jun 14. PubMed 29910149.
Backbone
  Vector backbone: pGL4-UBCmin-luc2
  Vector type: Luciferase
Growth in bacteria
  Bacterial resistance: Ampicillin, 100 μg/mL
  Growth temperature: 37°C
  Growth strain: DH5alpha
  Copy number: High Copy
Gene/Insert
  Gene/Insert name: Sox2 enhancer
  Species: M. musculus (mouse)
  Promoter: UBCmin
  Cloning method: Restriction Enzyme; 5′ cloning site Unknown (unknown if destroyed)
Terms and licenses: Academic/Nonprofit Terms; Industry Terms: Not Available to Industry
How to cite: KA1874_pGL4-UBCmin-luc2/Sox2_SRR1 was a gift from Hans Schöler (Addgene plasmid # 124197 ; http://n2t.net/addgene:124197 ; RRID:Addgene_124197)
