[The description below was written by a language model from this plasmid's Addgene catalogue record and pLannotate feature annotations shown in this document.]
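Description:
KA1874_pGL4-UBCmin-luc2/Sox2_SRR1 is a 4,628 nt firefly luciferase reporter plasmid built on the pGL4-UBCmin-luc2 backbone and designed to measure the activity of a mouse Sox2 enhancer, which the construct name identifies as SRR1. It is maintained in E. coli through a high-copy ColE1/pUC-type origin and selected with ampicillin via the β-lactamase (AmpR) gene and its promoter. The annotation software also flags short fragments resembling tetA and SV40 large T antigen. These are partial matches to backbone sequence, not functional genes.

The reporter unit consists of a minimal fragment of the human ubiquitin C promoter (UBCmin) placed upstream of luc2, the synthetic firefly luciferase coding sequence, followed by an SV40 polyadenylation signal. A minimal promoter of this kind is expected to give little transcription by itself, so luciferase output depends largely on the enhancer fragment linked to it. Upstream of the promoter lie a synthetic poly(A) signal and the RNA polymerase II transcriptional pause site from the human α2 globin gene, which together limit read-through from the plasmid backbone and reduce background signal.

The feature table does not annotate the Sox2 enhancer itself, and the cloning sites are recorded as unknown, so its exact position and orientation relative to the reporter cannot be determined from the record. The plasmid has no mammalian selection marker or viral elements, which suggests delivery by transient transfection. It was deposited with a study on how silenced enhancers are reactivated during reprogramming to naive pluripotency.
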