Features (pLannotate 1.2.2; 10 found; start..end, strand, type, name):
     82..123     -  promoter       AmpR promoter (fragment): bla
    186..234     +  polyA_signal   poly(A) signal: synthetic polyadenylation signal
    248..339     +  misc_feature   pause site: RNA polymerase II transcriptional pause signal from the human α2 globin gene
    380..455     +  promoter       UbC promoter (fragment): human ubiquitin C promoter
    527..2179    +  CDS            luciferase: firefly luciferase synthetic luc2 version of the luciferase gene
   2223..2344    -  polyA_signal   SV40 poly(A) signal: SV40 polyadenylation signal
   2367..2435    -  CDS            large T antigen (fragment): large T antigen from SV40 (simian virus 40)
   2704..2940    +  CDS            tetA (fragment): TCR3_ECOLX - Experimental evidence at protein level: Swiss-Prot protein existence level 1. Resistance to tetracycline by an active tetracycline efflux. This is an energy-dependent process that decreases the accumulation of the antibiotic in whole cells. This protein functions as a metal- tetracycline/H(+) antiporter. From Escherichia coli. This protein is used as a marker in many commonly used cloning vectors, such as pBR322 and pACYC184.
   3061..3649    -  rep_origin     ori: high-copy-number ColE1/pMB1/pBR322/pUC origin of replication
   3849..81      -  CDS            AmpR (across the origin): β-lactamase confers resistance to ampicillin, carbenicillin, and related antibiotics
>Addgene plasmid #124197 | KA1874_pGL4-UBCmin-luc2/Sox2_SRR1 | addgene full sequence | sequence record 240395 | Addgene NGS Result
CGTTTCGGGGTGTGCAAAAACAGGCAAGCAAAATGCCGCAAAGAAGGGAATGAGTGCGACACGAAAATGT
TGGATGCTCATACTCGTCCTTTTTCAATATTATTGAAGCATTTATCAGGGTTACTAGTACGTCTCTCAAG
GATAAGTAAGTAATATTAAGGTACGGGAGGTATTGGACAGGCCGCAATAAAATATCTTTATTTTCATTAC
ATCTGTGTGTTGGTTTTTTGTGTGAATCGATAGTACTAACATACGCTCTCCATCAAAACAAAACGAAACA
AAACAAACTAGCAAAATAGGCTGTCCCCAGTGCAAGTGCAGGTGCCAGAACATTTCTCTGGCCTAACTGG
CCGGTACCTGAGCTCGCTAGCCTCGAGGATGGGGCGGTGAACGCCGATGATTATATAAGGACGCGCCGGG
TGTGGCACAGCTAGTTCCGTCGCAGCCGGGATTTGAATTCCTCGACTCTAGAGGATCTGGCCTCGGCGGC
CAAGCTTGGCAATCCGGTACTGTTGGTAAAGCCACCATGGAAGATGCCAAAAACATTAAGAAGGGCCCAG
CGCCATTCTACCCACTCGAAGACGGGACCGCCGGCGAGCAGCTGCACAAAGCCATGAAGCGCTACGCCCT
GGTGCCCGGCACCATCGCCTTTACCGACGCACATATCGAGGTGGACATTACCTACGCCGAGTACTTCGAG
ATGAGCGTTCGGCTGGCAGAAGCTATGAAGCGCTATGGGCTGAATACAAACCATCGGATCGTGGTGTGCA
GCGAGAATAGCTTGCAGTTCTTCATGCCCGTGTTGGGTGCCCTGTTCATCGGTGTGGCTGTGGCCCCAGC
TAACGACATCTACAACGAGCGCGAGCTGCTGAACAGCATGGGCATCAGCCAGCCCACCGTCGTATTCGTG
AGCAAGAAAGGGCTGCAAAAGATCCTCAACGTGCAAAAGAAGCTACCGATCATACAAAAGATCATCATCA
TGGATAGCAAGACCGACTACCAGGGCTTCCAAAGCATGTACACCTTCGTGACTTCCCATTTGCCACCCGG
CTTCAACGAGTACGACTTCGTGCCCGAGAGCTTCGACCGGGACAAAACCATCGCCCTGATCATGAACAGT
AGTGGCAGTACCGGATTGCCCAAGGGCGTAGCCCTACCGCACCGCACCGCTTGTGTCCGATTCAGTCATG
CCCGCGACCCCATCTTCGGCAACCAGATCATCCCCGACACCGCTATCCTCAGCGTGGTGCCATTTCACCA
CGGCTTCGGCATGTTCACCACGCTGGGCTACTTGATCTGCGGCTTTCGGGTCGTGCTCATGTACCGCTTC
GAGGAGGAGCTATTCTTGCGCAGCTTGCAAGACTATAAGATTCAATCTGCCCTGCTGGTGCCCACACTAT
TTAGCTTCTTCGCTAAGAGCACTCTCATCGACAAGTACGACCTAAGCAACTTGCACGAGATCGCCAGCGG
CGGGGCGCCGCTCAGCAAGGAGGTAGGTGAGGCCGTGGCCAAACGCTTCCACCTACCAGGCATCCGCCAG
GGCTACGGCCTGACAGAAACAACCAGCGCCATTCTGATCACCCCCGAAGGGGACGACAAGCCTGGCGCAG
TAGGCAAGGTGGTGCCCTTCTTCGAGGCTAAGGTGGTGGACTTGGACACCGGTAAGACACTGGGTGTGAA
CCAGCGCGGCGAGCTGTGCGTCCGTGGCCCCATGATCATGAGCGGCTACGTTAACAACCCCGAGGCTACA
AACGCTCTCATCGACAAGGACGGCTGGCTGCACAGCGGCGACATCGCCTACTGGGACGAGGACGAGCACT
TCTTCATCGTGGACCGGCTGAAGAGCCTGATCAAATACAAGGGCTACCAGGTAGCCCCAGCCGAACTGGA
GAGCATCCTGCTGCAACACCCCAACATCTTCGACGCCGGGGTCGCCGGCCTGCCCGACGACGATGCCGGC
GAGCTGCCCGCCGCAGTCGTCGTGCTGGAACACGGTAAAACCATGACCGAGAAGGAGATCGTGGACTATG
TGGCCAGCCAGGTTACAACCGCCAAGAAGCTGCGCGGTGGTGTTGTGTTCGTGGACGAGGTGCCTAAAGG
ACTGACCGGCAAGTTGGACGCCCGCAAGATCCGCGAGATTCTCATTAAGGCCAAGAAGGGCGGCAAGATC
GCCGTGTAATAATTCTAGAGTCGGGGCGGCCGGCCGCTTCGAGCAGACATGATAAGATACATTGATGAGT
TTGGACAAACCACAACTAGAATGCAGTGAAAAAAATGCTTTATTTGTGAAATTTGTGATGCTATTGCTTT
ATTTGTAACCATTATAAGCTGCAATAAACAAGTTAACAACAACAATTGCATTCATTTTATGTTTCAGGTT
CAGGGGGAGGTGTGGGAGGTTTTTTAAAGCAAGTAAAACCTCTACAAATGTGGTAAAATCGATAAGGATC
CTGCCGTTCGCCTTCATTTCCATAAGGAGATTAGGAGAGGAGGGGAACCCACTCAAATGCAGATGCAGGA
GCGAAGCGTTTTTAACAAGCATCATAATAGTAAGATGCTTGGCTAGTTCTCGCTAATTACTGCAACTTAA
ACCTCTATTTGCCACTAAGAAGAAAAAAATAAGTCTACAGTCCGCACCTCCACAACATTGTCAGTTGGCT
TCAGATATAATACTCGTCGAGGAGAGAAAAATGTAAAAGATTTTTAAATAAAATTGGGTTATGCTTGGCA
GTTAAGGCTTCTGGCTTGGGTCGACCGATGCCCTTGAGAGCCTTCAACCCAGTCAGCTCCTTCCGGTGGG
CGCGGGGCATGACTATCGTCGCCGCACTTATGACTGTCTTCTTTATCATGCAACTCGTAGGACAGGTGCC
GGCAGCGCTCTTCCGCTTCCTCGCTCACTGACTCGCTGCGCTCGGTCGTTCGGCTGCGGCGAGCGGTATC
AGCTCACTCAAAGGCGGTAATACGGTTATCCACAGAATCAGGGGATAACGCAGGAAAGAACATGTGAGCA
AAAGGCCAGCAAAAGGCCAGGAACCGTAAAAAGGCCGCGTTGCTGGCGTTTTTCCATAGGCTCCGCCCCC
CTGACGAGCATCACAAAAATCGACGCTCAAGTCAGAGGTGGCGAAACCCGACAGGACTATAAAGATACCA
GGCGTTTCCCCCTGGAAGCTCCCTCGTGCGCTCTCCTGTTCCGACCCTGCCGCTTACCGGATACCTGTCC
GCCTTTCTCCCTTCGGGAAGCGTGGCGCTTTCTCATAGCTCACGCTGTAGGTATCTCAGTTCGGTGTAGG
TCGTTCGCTCCAAGCTGGGCTGTGTGCACGAACCCCCCGTTCAGCCCGACCGCTGCGCCTTATCCGGTAA
CTATCGTCTTGAGTCCAACCCGGTAAGACACGACTTATCGCCACTGGCAGCAGCCACTGGTAACAGGATT
AGCAGAGCGAGGTATGTAGGCGGTGCTACAGAGTTCTTGAAGTGGTGGCCTAACTACGGCTACACTAGAA
GAACAGTATTTGGTATCTGCGCTCTGCTGAAGCCAGTTACCTTCGGAAAAAGAGTTGGTAGCTCTTGATC
CGGCAAACAAACCACCGCTGGTAGCGGTGGTTTTTTTGTTTGCAAGCAGCAGATTACGCGCAGAAAAAAA
GGATCTCAAGAAGATCCTTTGATCTTTTCTACGGGGTCTGACGCTCAGTGGAACGAAAACTCACGTTAAG
GGATTTTGGTCATGAGATTATCAAAAAGGATCTTCACCTAGATCCTTTTAAATTAAAAATGAAGTTTTAA
ATCAATCTAAAGTATATATGAGTAAACTTGGTCTGACAGCGGCCGCAAATGCTAAACCACTGCAGTGGTT
ACCAGTGCTTGATCAGTGAGGCACCGATCTCAGCGATCTGCCTATTTCGTTCGTCCATAGTGGCCTGACT
CCCCGTCGTGTAGATCACTACGATTCGTGAGGGCTTACCATCAGGCCCCAGCGCAGCAATGATGCCGCGA
GAGCCGCGTTCACCGGCCCCCGATTTGTCAGCAATGAACCAGCCAGCAGGGAGGGCCGAGCGAAGAAGTG
GTCCTGCTACTTTGTCCGCCTCCATCCAGTCTATGAGCTGCTGTCGTGATGCTAGAGTAAGAAGTTCGCC
AGTGAGTAGTTTCCGAAGAGTTGTGGCCATTGCTACTGGCATCGTGGTATCACGCTCGTCGTTCGGTATG
GCTTCGTTCAACTCTGGTTCCCAGCGGTCAAGCCGGGTCACATGATCACCCATATTATGAAGAAATGCAG
TCAGCTCCTTAGGGCCTCCGATCGTTGTCAGAAGTAAGTTGGCCGCGGTGTTGTCGCTCATGGTAATGGC
AGCACTACACAATTCTCTTACCGTCATGCCATCCGTAAGATGCTTTTCCGTGACCGGCGAGTACTCAACC
AAGTCGTTTTGTGAGTAGTGTATACGGCGACCAAGCTGCTCTTGCCCGGCGTCTATACGGGACAACACCG
CGCCACATAGCAGTACTTTGAAAGTGCTCATCATCGGGAATCGTTCTTCGGGGCGGAAAGACTCAAGGAT
CTTGCCGCTATTGAGATCCAGTTCGATATAGCCCACTCTTGCACCCAGTTGATCTTCAGCATCTTTTACT
TTCACCAG
